Addgene plasmid #234124: pRS424 Prp8 G1868R
Purpose: Suppressor screen mutant in full-length Prp8 on a TRP plasmid
Depositing lab: Aaron Hoskins. Depositing organization: University of Wisconsin, Madison.
Backbone
  Vector backbone: pRS424
  Vector type: Yeast Expression
  Selectable markers: TRP1
Growth in bacteria
  Bacterial resistance: Ampicillin, 100 μg/mL
  Growth temperature: 37°C
  Growth strain: DH5alpha
  Copy number: High Copy
Gene/Insert
  Gene/Insert name: Prp8
  Species: S. cerevisiae (budding yeast)
  Mutation: G1868R
  Cloning method: Unknown
Terms and licenses: Academic/Nonprofit Terms; Industry Terms: Not Available to Industry
How to cite: pRS424 Prp8 G1868R was a gift from Aaron Hoskins (Addgene plasmid # 234124 ; http://n2t.net/addgene:234124 ; RRID:Addgene_234124)
