[The description below was written by a language model from this plasmid's Addgene catalogue record and pLannotate feature annotations shown in this document.]
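Description:
pRS424 Prp8 G1868R is a yeast episomal shuttle plasmid of about 15.1 kb, built on the pRS424 backbone, that carries the full-length Saccharomyces cerevisiae PRP8 gene with a G1868R substitution. In yeast it is maintained by the 2μ origin of replication, which supports multicopy episomal propagation, and it is selected through the TRP1 auxotrophic marker, driven by its own promoter, in trp1 strains. In E. coli it replicates from a high-copy ColE1/pUC-type origin and confers ampicillin resistance through β-lactamase. The backbone also keeps the usual pBluescript-derived elements: an f1 origin, a disrupted lacZα region with the lac promoter and operator, and T3 and T7 promoters flanking the cloning site.

The PRP8 open reading frame lies on the minus strand and spans the numbering origin of the sequenced record. It is flanked by partial coding sequences of DNA2 and CDC23, which suggests the insert is a genomic fragment that includes neighbouring chromosomal sequence. No heterologous yeast promoter is annotated, so expression probably depends on native PRP8 flanking sequence, although the record does not state the promoter or the cloning method. A short tetracycline-resistance fragment at the insert junction appears to be a leftover from earlier cloning steps.

Prp8 is a large U5 snRNP protein that acts as a scaffold in the spliceosome, positioning the U2, U5 and U6 snRNAs at the splice sites and branch region. The G1868R allele is recorded as a mutant from a suppressor screen. The TRP1 plasmid provides a way to introduce this allele into yeast to study its effects on splicing, though the record does not say which defect it suppresses.
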