Features (pLannotate 1.2.2; 22 found; start..end, strand, type, name):
   6747..7241    -  CDS            CDC23 (fragment): CDC23_YEAST - Experimental evidence at protein level: Swiss-Prot protein existence level 1. Component of the anaphase promoting complex/cyclosome (APC/C), a cell cycle-regulated E3 ubiquitin-protein ligase complex that controls progression through mitosis and the G1 phase of the cell cycle. The APC/C is thought to confer substrate specificity and, in the presence of ubiquitin-conjugating E2 enzymes, it catalyzes the formation of protein-ubiquitin conjugates that are subsequently degraded by the 26S proteasome. In early mitosis, the APC/C is activated by CDC20 and targets securin PDS1, the B-ty
   7264..7282    -  promoter       T7 promoter: promoter for bacteriophage T7 RNA polymerase
   7290..7445    +  CDS            lacZα (fragment): LacZα fragment of β-galactosidase; lacZ fragment
   7449..7877    +  rep_origin     f1 ori (sequence partly withheld): f1 bacteriophage origin of replication; arrow indicates direction of (+) strand synthesis
   7905..7956    -  misc_feature   bom (fragment): basis of mobility region from pBR322
   8007..8681    -  CDS            TRP1: phosphoribosylanthranilate isomerase, required for tryptophan biosynthesis; S. cerevisiae TRP1; yeast auxotrophic marker
   8682..8829    -  promoter       TRP1 promoter: S. cerevisiae TRP1
   8968..9017    -  misc_feature   bom (fragment): basis of mobility region from pBR322
   9119..9154    -  CDS            rop (fragment): Rop protein, which maintains plasmids at low copy number; rop
   9222..10564   +  rep_origin     2μ ori: yeast 2μ plasmid origin of replication
  10591..10695   +  promoter       AmpR promoter: bla
  10696..11556   +  CDS            AmpR: β-lactamase; bla; confers resistance to ampicillin, carbenicillin, and related antibiotics
  11727..12315   +  rep_origin     ori: high-copy-number ColE1/pMB1/pBR322/pUC origin of replication
  12498..12590   +  CDS            lacI (fragment): lac repressor; lacI; The lac repressor binds to the lac operator to inhibit transcription in E. coli. This inhibition can be relieved by adding lactose or isopropyl-β-D-thiogalactopyranoside (IPTG).
  12603..12624   +  protein_bind   CAP binding site: CAP binding activates transcription in the presence of cAMP. E. coli catabolite activator protein
  12639..12669   +  promoter       lac promoter: promoter for the E. coli lac operon
  12673..12695   +  protein_bind   lac operator (fragment): The lac repressor binds to the lac operator to inhibit transcription in E. coli. This inhibition can be relieved by adding lactose or isopropyl-β-D-thiogalactopyranoside (IPTG). lac repressor encoded by lacI
  12738..12756   +  promoter       T3 promoter: promoter for bacteriophage T3 RNA polymerase
  12769..12797   +  misc_feature   MCS (fragment): pBluescript multiple cloning site
  12794..12943   +  CDS            TcR (fragment): tetracycline efflux protein; tet; confers resistance to tetracycline
  12941..13897   -  CDS            DNA2 (fragment): DNA2_YEAST - Experimental evidence at protein level: Swiss-Prot protein existence level 1. Key enzyme involved in DNA replication and DNA repair. Involved in Okazaki fragments processing by cleaving long flaps that escape FEN1: flaps that are longer than 27 nucleotides are coated by replication protein A complex (RPA), leading to recruit DNA2 which cleaves the flap until it is too short to bind RPA and becomes a substrate for FEN1. Also involved in 5'-end resection of DNA during double-strand break (DSB) repair by mediating the cleavage of 5'-ssDNA. Possesses different enzymatic activities, su
  14429..6522    -  CDS            PRP8 (across the origin) (sequence partly withheld): PRP8_YEAST - Also known as DBF3, DNA39, RNA8, SLT21, USA2. Experimental evidence at protein level: Swiss-Prot protein existence level 1. Functions as a scaffold that mediates the ordered assembly of spliceosomal proteins and snRNAs. Required for association of BRR2 with the spliceosomal U5 snRNP, and the subsequent assembly of the U4/U6-U5 tri-snRNP complex. Functions as scaffold that positions spliceosomal U2, U5 and U6 snRNAs at splice sites on pre-mRNA substrates, so that splicing can occur. Interacts with both the 5' and the 3' splice site, as well as the branch region. Has a role in branc
>Addgene plasmid #234124 | pRS424 Prp8 G1868R | addgene full sequence | sequence record 466515 | Addgene NGS Result
[81 nt withheld, positions 1-81]
ACTAAACGTTTGACTTTCGTAATCAGCGGAAGCTACTACAACTATCTCCTCACCTTGCGCATTGATAGTT
TTAGTTTTCATAACAGTTGATGCACCTGCAGCTTCTTCGTCGTTCTGCTTTTCTGACCTGGCAGCTTCTA
ATTCAGCCATTTTTTGTCTCTTCACAGATGGTGCCTTGATATTTTGACCCAATATAATATCTTTAATTTC
CGTTTGAGTTAAGGCAGATATATTGACATTGTATTTTCTGCCGTACTCAGTCAAAATCAAATCTCTCATT
TGAGATTCGATAGTGATCCATTGTTCATCAGTGAATGAAGGCCATAAATGGTACGATTTGATAGTGATCG
TGGGGTCACTGAGTAGAATCATTTTGGCACTTTCCTCGTTCGTCTTTAAAGCTCTTAAAAGTAGTGTAAG
TCTAGAAAATGCAGTGTACGATGAAATACGGTCTAACCAATCATCATAAATGTTAAACAGAACCATCTGA
GGTTCAGTAGCTTTCATCACAACATCAGAAAGTTTATCTATTGACATTGCAGCTGAAAATGGTAGTCGCA
GCTCTGTTGGCCTGATTGCTATGTTAGGAAAGTCAAGCATGTGAACCTCTAAAGGATCAAGCATTGCCTT
TCTTGTGACGATAATTTGTTTTGGCTGCTCTTCTTTGGGCAAAGATCTCACAAGAGCACTAACTTCCTCA
GCTGTTTTCCATTTGGCCAATTGGCTTAAACGTTTTTGACCGGCCCATACAGAGGTATGGATAATTTTCA
GAAACAGATGCCCAGTCTTTGGATTTAAAGTGAAAATGCAACCATTAATTGCTTTTGTAGCAACGTTCCT
TTCAAAAGTCTTGTGGACAGTAACTCTATACACATTAGTGTCGTCAACGAAGAGTTTAATGTCGTTATTG
AATAACTCGGCATAGTTTGAGGAGTTTAAAAATGGTTCCTGTACACTAGATTGATATATTTGAAGACCTT
TTCTAATACGTTCACGAAGGACATATAATGCTGGGTTAGCTTTCATAATTGTTCTCATACTATTTTGTAT
CAAAGGTTTTAATCCGTTGAACCAATTACCATAGGCATCATACATGTTATAAGCCAAATCGATACCGATC
ATAACACCTGTTGGGGAGGGATACATGCTGACATTATCTGTTGTATAATCGAGGAATTTTGCCCTCACAT
AACGAGATATATCATGAGAATCATAATCACCGTATCTCAATTGTACATCAAACCACATTTTGTTGGTAAT
CAATCCCTTAAATGAGTCATTTGTTTCATGTAATAGGGAGGGTTTTGAAACTTCCCATTCATGAACACTT
TCCATAGTTATGTCAGCGGCAGATGAATTCATCTTGTACGATTTGCGGGGATGCACTGTTTCTTTAGTCA
CAGATTCAATTTGCAAAACATCTAGCTCACCATCGAGAATTTGACAAATATCAAAAACTATACTTTCATG
TATTTTTTGCCACAAATGAGCACGGAATATTTGAATTAAAGATATTTTTAACGTAGGAATTTTACCATGG
AGGAAGATACCAGTCAGATCCAATTGCACCAAGAAACCGACATAGACATTTGCTCTGTTAATAGTTGGTG
ACCACCATAAGGTAAATCTACGATTTGGAATTTGGCTTAAACCAGTTCTTTGAGCATGAGTTAGCTTCTT
AAATTGCATGGAATCCTCAAACCCGGACGCCTTTTCCCAAAACAAACCTTCCCATGAATTAAAACCAGTC
CCCTTAAATAAAGTGTGTTCCAAAATTGTTTCAATACCTCCTAGGGCTTGAATCACATCAGTTCTATAGG
CATTTAAATTCCATAATTTACCGTCATGGTGGGAGTTTGTCCACCAAAAGGGGCTGTTTCTCTCTAGAGA
GTACTGTTTAAATTCCCTACGGATTCTGTGACCTCTGTCATACGCTAGAGTATGTCGATCTCTTTGAAAT
AAAGTGCTAATACGAGGTATACCACGATCCCACGATCCTTCAAGTTCTTCAAAAGCTAACCTCCTATTCT
GCTGAATAGCTTCCTGCCTTTTCGTTGCATACTCGGCCCACACCCTTTGAGAGTCTAAAAATTCATTTTC
CCAAGTAGTGATGTAACGGAAGATAGTTGGGATTAATTTTTCATCCTCGTGCGTCATACCAGCACGAAAA
TGCGTAATTCCAGTATCGGTCTGTTTTGACCAACTTAAGTCAGATGCAGGAATTAAAATATGAGAAGCAC
TAATCATACCCAACCCACCAAGTTCTTTTGGTGTATAAAAAACAGCAGGTGGAAATCTTGTTGGCATTTT
CGAATTTAAACCAAGTTTGACACGGTTTTGAATTCTTGTTTCTCCTTTCACCAGGATATCTAATAACGGC
TCCGTGGCAACAATGGCTTCTCTAAAGTATGTGAAAAGGGATATCAGTGAAGTGTTCCATTTAGCGGCCA
CTTTAGTAAAAGTGGTTGAACCGGAGGCCATCAATATGCCTCTTATTCTGCTGTCAAATTTTTTGATTTC
TTCTTCAGATACCTTTAAATATGCTTTTGCAGTTCTTTGCTTGGTTCTTTCGTCAACTAAATCCCAAACA
CCTTCATCGTTAGAAACCACCTCTTCCATTCTTTGTCTTGGTAATATTCTGACTTCAAAACCACACATAG
AGAAGAGTAAGTTCGGATTGTTTTTACTGTATACGGAAACAAAAGCATTTTCCCATTTAATTGACGTTAA
CGAAGTTGGCACCCTACTTTGAATTTCCCAAAACACTGCTCGCCCTAGGTTAACGTCCTGACGTATTAGC
CTCATGCGCGAATCTTTGGGCCAGCATTTTCTATTATTGTATCCGATGCTGTTTTCAAAGTTTGGATCTG
GATTCTCTGCCAAGTATTCATCAGTCAATTCCTCTCCCTCATCTTCTTCAAAGTGAAAAAGCATATATAT
ACGATCTAAATATCTGGTGTAAAGTCTGATCGGATGTGCCTTTTCTACTTCTTTGCTCTTGAATTGCATA
AATTCATTTGGATTGTTAGCTGGACCAGCCAAATCTGTAGCCCTTTCCTGACCCAATAGTAAAAGATCTA
TAACTAGTCCGTAATATTGGAATATGAAAGAAGCGAACTTCAACCCGCGTATTAAGCCATATTTGTTGAC
GTGACTCATATCTTTAAAGTTGATAACAACATTATTTTTTGCAGTGATATAGTCAGCAATATTAGGATCT
ACAATCAGGCGAAGTAATCTATTAAGTAAAGTAAAGTCAATTTTTTCGGCCATTTCACCCAAAGTAGTCT
CAAGCAAAACTGCAGATTGGCCTCTGGATACATCCCAAATTTCAGATAGGTTGTTTATACCCTGAGTCCA
CTTGTATACCAGAAGAGGTGGTATCTCTGAATCACTTGGTTTAATCCAGTTTGGGAAAAGCTTTCGTTGG
TCAGCTTCGTACCATAAATACTGATCAAGATATGCATCGGTAATCTTTTCCAAGGGATCAACTGAATAAA
CAGGGGAAATGTTTTGATAGTTTTCCATCATGGTTATATCAACAGGCTTAAAAACTCGCTGGGTCAACAA
GTACTTTTTGATTCTGTTCAAAGTATCGTGAGGATTATCATAAGCCTCCTCTATCAACGCAAGTTCTTCC
CTTTCAGATGCATTTAAACGTACTTTTGATGCGTAGACATCTTTTAGGTCTTCGAGGGCAAGAACTAATA
TCTTAGTATCATTTTTGTAAGTTAAAGGTGGAAATGGTATTGGTGAAAAGCTCCTTGATTCAAGCCACTC
AACCATAACAGAAAATATGGTCGTAGCCTCTTCGGGAGTAATTTCGGGACCGTTTTTCTGTATTTGCCTT
TGACGTTCCTGCTCATTTTTGATCCAAAGTCTCGTTAAACGCCCCAGATTTTTTTTAACCATAGTCTTTT
CGACGTGAGCTCCACGCTTTATACGTTCTCGATTGTAATGAGCTGCAGATACCCAGGCATCAGCTTTGGA
TTTTATATACCGTTCAATTATTTTTTTGATTGGGGCTGGCATACCAGGAACATCCCATGGAATATTAGCC
TTCCAACATCTCCAAGCCTCACTTAAATGTTGCAGTATAGTTCTTGCCTTTTTCTGTCGAATACTCTCAG
GCATCATTTCTAAAATGTCATCCATGACCGAGTTTCGTAACTCAAGATCGTAGTAGGCGTCAAGTCTTTG
TTTAGTTGTAGTTTTGACAATTTCATTAGAACGGCCTTCAAATTGACGTGTGATAAGGTTTCCAATATAT
CTTTCGAGTAGTGGTATAGTGCCTCTTAAGAAATTTAGCCACACTCTCCACGCAGGTTGCCAAAATCCAC
AACCAGGTCCTTTTCCCAAATTTTTATTAAACTTATAATATATGATATGTTTCAGATCTTTACATGCGCG
GATTTGATGCATTACTTTATATTTATAACGATAAATACCGGTCAATTGTCCTATGTGGTTCAAAATATAA
TGTATACCATCTGCTAACTGGAAGGCATCTACATTTCCTAACCTAAACTGCACATGTGTATCTACAATCA
GTTTCATCATTTTTAGCAATTCACGCATCAAATGAAATGAGTTTCCAAGTCTTGACTTTTTACGTTCTTT
TGTGGTTAAGGTTTTAGTTGGTTTTAAATTGAAATTGTAGTCGAGATGTAAATAAGTTAGGCCCTTTCTG
TGGATTAATAAATTTAACATATTGTGTCCTTGTCGACATAGCTGGAGTCCTGCCTCTACCCAATCAATTG
TAGTTTGTTGAAAATACTTGGTATTTTTTAAACTCTTCAATAACTTAGTTTTGTTGTGGTTTGTTGGCAA
AGTAGGGTGCAATTCATTTAGCACGTAGTTCTTCAAGAGCTTTTGGTAAGAGACCTTAACTTTAACGGGA
TACTCCTCGTCAGGATGTTGCAAAAACCATTTTTTAGCCAGGGCAACATCTTGTGCTCTCACCATTTTTC
CTTTAGTTCTATTAAATGGAAAAGGTGAATGATATAACGACATCGCATCTTTTGTATTTGGCAAAATAAG
TTCTTCTTCTTCAGCCAAAAGAGGTGCAAAATCTTCAGGTAAAGTGAAATCACCGTTTTCCTTTGTATTT
GATACGTTGAGGGATGAATTATTATCAATAAAGTGAGGTATTGGGTTCAGCGATGGATCAAAAAAAAGTG
CAGGCGTGTCGTACTCCTCATCGTTCTGGATAATACACGACACTGGATTATTATACCATGGTATGCGCAC
TGAACGGGGCCGGGAATTATATAGATGAGGAAACGCTACCTTATATTCGCTTCTAATAGGAACCCTAAAT
ATTACTCTATCTATAGAGTTGAATTCGTTATAATCTTCCTCCTCTTCTCTTGGGTATAAAGGTTCAAATT
TAGGACCTCCAGGGATTGCGTTATTAAGGGCTTTACCGTTAAAAAAAGATTTTTTATCGAAAAGATAATA
GTAATTTTTGTCAGTTACTTCATCTCTAAGTGGCGTTGATAACCTATATAAGTTCGACATTTCAGGTAAA
TCAAAACTCCACTTTTTATAAGATGTACCATTGACCTTTTTACTATCCTCCTCCAAGGGCCGGGAATCGT
AGAGCCAATCTTTAACATATTCATCATCTTGAGAGTCTAAGGGAAGATTTATAGGATCCAGTGGCTCGAT
ATTTTCTATGTGCTGTTCATATGACAGAGGTGGTTCGTCATCATCGAAAGGTGGAAATCTCATTCTTTTA
AAATGTGTTCTATCTCGTTTTTCTCTCCTCATTGCTATCCAAGTAGCTGACCATTGGGCAGTATATACAG
GCTCTATTACTCTTGGTGTTTCATTCACAAATGTTATGGCTCCTGAAGTGTGATATAAAACTTTAACTTC
TTTGGCTTGCTCCCATGGATGAGGCATGTTCTCTAACAATTTTAAAATCGCGTGCGGTAAATACTTTAGA
GCGCCTAGAAAAGCCTTTTTATCAGTATTGTACATTTTGGAGGCCATGTCACTGTGAGTATTAATAATCT
TTCGCAGATGTTCCGGTGGCATCTCGGCTTTAGGAGTATATAAATTGCTTCTCTTTGCCTTTTTGGTCAT
TTTTTTTGCACGCTTTCTTGATTTTCGAGTGACGAAAGTATCTTTTCCTATGTCCAATTTTCTCTTTCCA
TGTAATTCTACTTTCTTTTCTGCTTTAGTCTCTAATTCATCTAGACCTGGAGGGGGTGGTGGCGGTGGTA
ATGTGAAGTCCACAATTTCTTCAGCGTTTATTTCGAAGTTGCTTGGAGGAGGTGGTGGAGGCGGAAGGAA
TGTATCCTCATTTACCGATGATGGCACCATCGGATTATCCAGTTCTTCGATTTCGTATCCAGGCGGTGGT
GGTGGTGGTGGTGGAAGTGCTAAGTCGCTGTCCTCTTCAAAACCAGGAGGTGGGGGCGGTAGTCCACTCA
TCTTTCTTTGACGCTATTTTTTTTTTGGAAGGAAGTTCAATCGCACAAGTATTTTCTATGGTCTTCGTTT
CTCAAATTGTATTCCTAACTTTGTTGCTTTTGTACTAGCCGTATTACCTCGGTTCATCCTTCTGCCATGG
TCACTTTAAATAGCTATATAGCCTGGCATTTATAAAAATTTCATATCATTTAGTACGAATAGCTATGTGT
ATGTTCACTTCACTACATATGCCTTCTGCACTCCCGAGCCAGCATACGAGCCTCTTCAATCTCTTGAGAC
GTTCCACTAGGTACCCCCATGGCATAATCATAAGCCAATTGGTAGTTTCCTGCCTTAATCTCAAATATTG
CCAGCCAAAGCCTAGCCTTCACGGTTTCATCTGTTACTATACCTTCCAGAAGTTCTTCCACATCTACACA
TTTCATCATGAACTTCTTACATTCTTGCAAGTCTTCAAGTTCTTCATATAGTTGCGCTAACCGGTAATAT
ATTGAAGTATTTTGATCGACCGTTTGTGAAGCTTTTATGGATCTTTTGTAGCATTTTATAGCTTCTACCT
TATTTCCCGTCTTACTATAACATTCTCCCAATACTTGCCAAATCCGACGATCCCAAGGTTTCAAAGTGCA
AGCTTTCTGGAAGTAGTAAAGAGAATATAAATGCATGTCCAGGAGAGCATAAGCCTGGCCCAAACCAAAC
CATGCTTTGAAGTCTCGAGGGGGGGCCCGGTACCCAATTCGCCCTATAGTGAGTCGTATTACGCGCGCTC
ACTGGCCGTCGTTTTACAACGTCGTGACTGGGAAAACCCTGGCGTTACCCAACTTAATCGCCTTGCAGCA
CATCCCCCTTTCGCCAGCTGGCGTAATAGCGAAGAGGCCCGCACCGATCGCCCTTCCCAACAGTTGCGCA
GCCTGAATGGCGAATGG
[124 nt withheld, positions 7449-7572]
C
[91 nt withheld, positions 7574-7664]
A
[49 nt withheld, positions 7666-7714]
CCTTTGACGTTGGAGTCCACGTTCTTT
[37 nt withheld, positions 7742-7778]
ACCCTATCTCGGTCTATTCTTTTGATTTATAAGGGATTTTGCCGATTTCGGCCTATTGGTTAAAAAATGA
GCTGATTTAACAAAAATTTAACGCGAATTTTAACAAAATATTAACGCTTACAATTTCCTGATGCGGTATT
TTCTCCTTACGCATCTGTGCGGTATTTCACACCGCATAGATCGGCAAGTGCACAAACAATACTTAAATAA
ATACTACTCAGTAATAACCTATTTCTTAGCATTTTTGACGAAATTTGCTATTTTGTTAGAGTCTTTTACA
CCATTTGTCTCCACACCTCCGCTTACATCAACACCAATAACGCCATTTAATCTAAGCGCATCACCAACAT
TTTCTGGCGTCAGTCCACCAGCTAACATAAAATGTAAGCTTTCGGGGCTCTCTTGCCTTCCAACCCAGTC
AGAAATCGAGTTCCAATCCAAAAGTTCACCTGTCCCACCTGCTTCTGAATCAAACAAGGGAATAAACGAA
TGAGGTTTCTGTGAAGCTGCACTGAGTAGTATGTTGCAGTCTTTTGGAAATACGAGTCTTTTAATAACTG
GCAAACCGAGGAACTCTTGGTATTCTTGCCACGACTCATCTCCATGCAGTTGGACGATATCAATGCCGTA
ATCATTGACCAGAGCCAAAACATCCTCCTTAGGTTGATTACGAAACACGCCAACCAAGTATTTCGGAGTG
CCTGAACTATTTTTATATGCTTTTACAAGACTTGAAATTTTCCTTGCAATAACCGGGTCAATTGTTCTCT
TTCTATTGGGCACACATATAATACCCAGCAAGTCAGCATCGGAATCTAGAGCACATTCTGCGGCCTCTGT
GCTCTGCAAGCCGCAAACTTTCACCAATGGACCAGAACTACCTGTGAAATTAATAACAGACATACTCCAA
GCTGCCTTTGTGTGCTTAATCACGTATACTCACGTGCTCAATAGTCACCAATGCCCTCCCTCTTGGCCCT
CTCCTTTTCTTTTTTCGACCGAATTAATTCTTAATCGGCAAAAAAAGAAAAGCTCCGGATCAAGATTGTA
CGTAAGGTGACAAGCTATTTTTCAATAAAGAATATCTTCCACTACTGCCATCTGGCGTCATAACTGCAAA
GTACACATATATTACGATGCTGTTCTATTAAATGCTTCCTATATTATATATATAGTAATGTCGTTGATCT
ATGGTGCACTCTCAGTACAATCTGCTCTGATGCCGCATAGTTAAGCCAGCCCCGACACCCGCCAACACCC
GCTGACGCGCCCTGACGGGCTTGTCTGCTCCCGGCATCCGCTTACAGACAAGCTGTGACCGTCTCCGGGA
GCTGCATGTGTCAGAGGTTTTCACCGTCATCACCGAAACGCGCGAGACGAAAGGGCCTCGTGATACGCCT
ATTTTTATAGGTTAATGTCATGATAATAATGGTTTCTTAGTATGATCCAATATCAAAGGAAATGATAGCA
TTGAAGGATGAGACTAATCCAATTGAGGAGTGGCAGCATATAGAACAGCTAAAGGGTAGTGCTGAAGGAA
GCATACGATACCCCGCATGGAATGGGATAATATCACAGGAGGTACTAGACTACCTTTCATCCTACATAAA
TAGACGCATATAAGTACGCATTTAAGCATAAACACGCACTATGCCGTTCTTCTCATGTATATATATATAC
AGGCAACACGCAGATATAGGTGCGACGTGAACAGTGAGCTGTATGTGCGCAGCTCGCGTTGCATTTTCGG
AAGCGCTCGTTTTCGGAAACGCTTTGAAGTTCCTATTCCGAAGTTCCTATTCTCTAGAAAGTATAGGAAC
TTCAGAGCGCTTTTGAAAACCAAAAGCGCTCTGAAGACGCACTTTCAAAAAACCAAAAACGCACCGGACT
GTAACGAGCTACTAAAATATTGCGAATACCGCTTCCACAAACATTGCTCAAAAGTATCTCTTTGCTATAT
ATCTCTGTGCTATATCCCTATATAACCTACCCATCCACCTTTCGCTCCTTGAACTTGCATCTAAACTCGA
CCTCTACATTTTTTATGTTTATCTCTAGTATTACTCTTTAGACAAAAAAATTGTAGTAAGAACTATTCAT
AGAGTGAATCGAAAACAATACGAAAATGTAAACATTTCCTATACGTAGTATATAGAGACAAAATAGAAGA
AACCGTTCATAATTTTCTGACCAATGAAGAATCATCAACGCTATCACTTTCTGTTCACAAAGTATGCGCA
ATCCACATCGGTATAGAATATAATCGGGGATGCCTTTATCTTGAAAAAATGCACCCGCAGCTTCGCTAGT
AATCAGTAAACGCGGGAAGTGGAGTCAGGCTTTTTTTATGGAAGAGAAAATAGACACCAAAGTAGCCTTC
TTCTAACCTTAACGGACCTACAGTGCAAAAAGTTATCAAGAGACTGCATTATAGAGCGCACAAAGGAGAA
AAAAAGTAATCTAAGATGCTTTGTTAGAAAAATAGCGCTCTCGGGATGCATTTTTGTAGAACAAAAAAGA
AGTATAGATTCTTTGTTGGTAAAATAGCGCTCTCGCGTTGCATTTCTGTTCTGTAAAAATGCAGCTCAGA
TTCTTTGTTTGAAAAATTAGCGCTCTCGCGTTGCATTTTTGTTTTACAAAAATGAAGCACAGATTCTTCG
TTGGTAAAATAGCGCTTTCGCGTTGCATTTCTGTTCTGTAAAAATGCAGCTCAGATTCTTTGTTTGAAAA
ATTAGCGCTCTCGCGTTGCATTTTTGTTCTACAAAATGAAGCACAGATGCTTCGTTCAGGTGGCACTTTT
CGGGGAAATGTGCGCGGAACCCCTATTTGTTTATTTTTCTAAATACATTCAAATATGTATCCGCTCATGA
GACAATAACCCTGATAAATGCTTCAATAATATTGAAAAAGGAAGAGTATGAGTATTCAACATTTCCGTGT
CGCCCTTATTCCCTTTTTTGCGGCATTTTGCCTTCCTGTTTTTGCTCACCCAGAAACGCTGGTGAAAGTA
AAAGATGCTGAAGATCAGTTGGGTGCACGAGTGGGTTACATCGAACTGGATCTCAACAGCGGTAAGATCC
TTGAGAGTTTTCGCCCCGAAGAACGTTTTCCAATGATGAGCACTTTTAAAGTTCTGCTATGTGGCGCGGT
ATTATCCCGTATTGACGCCGGGCAAGAGCAACTCGGTCGCCGCATACACTATTCTCAGAATGACTTGGTT
GAGTACTCACCAGTCACAGAAAAGCATCTTACGGATGGCATGACAGTAAGAGAATTATGCAGTGCTGCCA
TAACCATGAGTGATAACACTGCGGCCAACTTACTTCTGACAACGATCGGAGGACCGAAGGAGCTAACCGC
TTTTTTGCACAACATGGGGGATCATGTAACTCGCCTTGATCGTTGGGAACCGGAGCTGAATGAAGCCATA
CCAAACGACGAGCGTGACACCACGATGCCTGTAGCAATGGCAACAACGTTGCGCAAACTATTAACTGGCG
AACTACTTACTCTAGCTTCCCGGCAACAATTAATAGACTGGATGGAGGCGGATAAAGTTGCAGGACCACT
TCTGCGCTCGGCCCTTCCGGCTGGCTGGTTTATTGCTGATAAATCTGGAGCCGGTGAGCGTGGGTCTCGC
GGTATCATTGCAGCACTGGGGCCAGATGGTAAGCCCTCCCGTATCGTAGTTATCTACACGACGGGGAGTC
AGGCAACTATGGATGAACGAAATAGACAGATCGCTGAGATAGGTGCCTCACTGATTAAGCATTGGTAACT
GTCAGACCAAGTTTACTCATATATACTTTAGATTGATTTAAAACTTCATTTTTAATTTAAAAGGATCTAG
GTGAAGATCCTTTTTGATAATCTCATGACCAAAATCCCTTAACGTGAGTTTTCGTTCCACTGAGCGTCAG
ACCCCGTAGAAAAGATCAAAGGATCTTCTTGAGATCCTTTTTTTCTGCGCGTAATCTGCTGCTTGCAAAC
AAAAAAACCACCGCTACCAGCGGTGGTTTGTTTGCCGGATCAAGAGCTACCAACTCTTTTTCCGAAGGTA
ACTGGCTTCAGCAGAGCGCAGATACCAAATACTGTTCTTCTAGTGTAGCCGTAGTTAGGCCACCACTTCA
AGAACTCTGTAGCACCGCCTACATACCTCGCTCTGCTAATCCTGTTACCAGTGGCTGCTGCCAGTGGCGA
TAAGTCGTGTCTTACCGGGTTGGACTCAAGACGATAGTTACCGGATAAGGCGCAGCGGTCGGGCTGAACG
GGGGGTTCGTGCACACAGCCCAGCTTGGAGCGAACGACCTACACCGAACTGAGATACCTACAGCGTGAGC
TATGAGAAAGCGCCACGCTTCCCGAAGGGAGAAAGGCGGACAGGTATCCGGTAAGCGGCAGGGTCGGAAC
AGGAGAGCGCACGAGGGAGCTTCCAGGGGGAAACGCCTGGTATCTTTATAGTCCTGTCGGGTTTCGCCAC
CTCTGACTTGAGCGTCGATTTTTGTGATGCTCGTCAGGGGGGCGGAGCCTATGGAAAAACGCCAGCAACG
CGGCCTTTTTACGGTTCCTGGCCTTTTGCTGGCCTTTTGCTCACATGTTCTTTCCTGCGTTATCCCCTGA
TTCTGTGGATAACCGTATTACCGCCTTTGAGTGAGCTGATACCGCTCGCCGCAGCCGAACGACCGAGCGC
AGCGAGTCAGTGAGCGAGGAAGCGGAAGAGCGCCCAATACGCAAACCGCCTCTCCCCGCGCGTTGGCCGA
TTCATTAATGCAGCTGGCACGACAGGTTTCCCGACTGGAAAGCGGGCAGTGAGCGCAACGCAATTAATGT
GAGTTAGCTCACTCATTAGGCACCCCAGGCTTTACACTTTATGCTTCCGGCTCGTATGTTGTGTGGAATT
GTGAGCGGATAACAATTTCACACAGGAAACAGCTATGACCATGATTACGCCAAGCGCGCAATTAACCCTC
ACTAAAGGGAACAAAAGCTGGAGCTCCACCGCGGTGGCGGCCGCTCTAGCGCTATATGCGTTGATGCAAT
TTCTATGCGCACCCGTTCTCGGAGCACTGTCCGACCGCTTTGGCCGCCGCCCAGTCCTGCTCGCTTCGCT
ACTTGGAGCCACTATCGACTACGCGATCATGGCGACCACACCCGTCCTGTGGATCTTCAATTTCTCCTCT
CGATTTTGTGTTATCATTCTTCCCACAACTTTCCTGGGCTCCACTTTTTTGATTGGTGTTGCCTTGAATT
GTTATCTGACTCTCACTCTTGCGTTTCTCAACATACTTTTGAGTTAAAATATCTATCAAAGAGTCATCGC
CATCGTTGCTATCTCCTGTTGAATCCATTTTATCTACTTCTTCTGCATTCACCTCTGCTTTTTTTTCAAC
GTTGGGTGCCTTGATGGGTGAAGATGGCAAATCGCTGAATTTCGTTATCGTCGGTTTTATAGTTAAATCG
CCCTCTATATCATCGAGAATATCATCTATATTACGGAGAGACTCCCTGGTAGATATTTCTGCTGGTTTAG
GACGCACTTGCTCATTTCCATTTTCTTGAATGAGTTGATTTACGTCAGCGTTGGGTACTTGGATATTTGT
GAAACTAAGAACAGTTTTCAGTCGATTAGGGACTATAGGTGTAGAAGAGGGATTTTGGACATCTTCGTAG
TCATCAGAGTATTCGGCAGCGCTTGTTGTTTTGTCGGACATATCTCGTTGTAAAGGTGAATATTTCCATA
TTACTTCTTCCATGGGGCCGTCCTCGTCTTGAGTGAAATCGTGATGCCTACTCAAATTAGACATTTCCCG
TTTCGGTTTAACTTGTGAATTTGGTAATTGCTTTACGCTCTTGCTAACTGCTTTGTTTATATCTTTTGTT
CTTGATGTATTTCGTACTTGTGAAACGGCTATTGACTTTAGGACACTTGCATTGGATACCTTGGTGTTCT
TCCCATTTAAGTTATTTATAGGAGCAAAAGCATACTTTTTTTTCCTCTTAGTTTGCTTAGATAATATCGC
CTTTGAATCATTTTGTATTATTTCTTTTTCCTCTGTCTTCTTCGCAGGTGAAACAGATATACTCGCAGAC
CTCTTGTTCTTCTGTGGCGTTCCGGGCATCCTGACGATCTCTTCAATTGTCAGTGTTTGCTTGCACAAAA
TGAGTACTCACTTGAGTATGTTTTCTCCCAATTTTGTTTTGAGGCTGCCGTAATGATTGTAACTTTATCT
TCAAAAATGTAACACAAGTTTTGCCATAAATAGCGTAAGATCAGTTAAATATATATAAGTTCTTTCTGCC
GCACGGAATTGCTTTATTGCGCGAAATGAAAACAAGAATATCCAATTTCTATATGAAGGACATAATGGAA
TGGGAGTGACAACGGACCATTTTCTGTCCGAACGATGTCTATCTCCTTTGGTTACTTTTTGAAATAGAAT
CACAGTCAATGACCAATTTTCACATACTTATAGCTTTTCATAGTGCGGAAAGCGTAGCTTTGAAGTAGTT
CCGAAATTATAATACATCATCGTGTGGTAGGTAGCAACTACGACGGGCATAAAAAATGCGTTGAATATTA
TACATACAAACTTATACTTACATATATATCTATGAAATAACAGATTCCAGTTTATTGGGGAATATATTCA
GCTAAATACATCGATTTGTTCGGCCTCTAACTCTTCGTCCCCCGCCAATTCGCTAAACTGTAA
[654 nt withheld, positions 14492-15145]
